Addgene plasmid #89450: GFP-Rab27B T23N
Purpose: Expression of GFP-tagged human Rab27B T23N in mammalian cells
Depositing lab: Wendy Westbroek. Depositing organization: National Human Genome Research Institute (NHGRI). Publication: Effect of the secretory small GTPase Rab27B on breast cancer growth, invasion, and metastasis. Hendrix A, Maynard D, Pauwels P, Braems G, Denys H, Van den Broecke R, Lambert J, Van Belle S, Cocquyt V, Gespach C, Bracke M, Seabra MC, Gahl WA, De Wever O, Westbroek W. J Natl Cancer Inst. 2010 Jun 16;102(12):866-80. doi: 10.1093/jnci/djq153. Epub 2010 May 18. PubMed 20484105.
Backbone
  Vector backbone: peGFP-C1
  Backbone manufacturer: Clontech
  Backbone size w/o insert (bp): 4700
  Total vector size (bp): 5350
  Vector type: Mammalian Expression
  Selectable markers: Neomycin (select with G418)
Growth in bacteria
  Bacterial resistance: Kanamycin, 50 μg/mL
  Growth temperature: 37°C
  Growth strain: DH5alpha
  Copy number: High Copy
Gene/Insert
  Gene/Insert name: human Rab27B T23N
  Species: H. sapiens (human)
  Insert size (bp): 650
  Mutation: T23N
  GenBank ID: XM_017025913.1
  Entrez Gene: RAB27B (a.k.a. C25KG)
  Promoter: CMV
  Tag / fusion protein: eGFP (N terminal on backbone)
  Cloning method: Restriction Enzyme; 5′ cloning site KpnI (not destroyed); 3′ cloning site BamHI (not destroyed)
  Sequencing primers: 5′ CATGGTCCTGCTGGAGTTCGTG; 3′ GAAATTTGTGATGCTATTGC
Terms and licenses: Academic/Nonprofit Terms; Industry Terms: Not Available to Industry
How to cite: GFP-Rab27B T23N was a gift from Wendy Westbroek (Addgene plasmid # 89450 ; http://n2t.net/addgene:89450 ; RRID:Addgene_89450)
