[The description below was written by a language model from this plasmid's Addgene catalogue record and pLannotate feature annotations shown in this document.]
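Description:
GFP-Rab27B T23N is a mammalian expression plasmid built on the Clontech pEGFP-C1 backbone, carrying the human small GTPase RAB27B with a T23N substitution fused to the C-terminus of EGFP. The roughly 650 bp Rab27B coding sequence was inserted between the KpnI and BamHI sites of the multiple cloning site, both of which remain intact. The fusion is driven by the human cytomegalovirus immediate early enhancer and promoter and terminated by the SV40 polyadenylation signal. This gives strong constitutive expression of a green fluorescent, N-terminally tagged Rab27B in transfected cells. The catalogue lists the total size as about 5,350 bp, while the sequenced record is 5,425 nt, a minor discrepancy.

The plasmid replicates in E. coli at high copy from a ColE1/pUC-type origin and also carries an f1 phage origin. A single Tn5 aminoglycoside phosphotransferase gene (NeoR/KanR) serves as a dual marker. A bacterial bla-type promoter drives it for kanamycin selection in bacteria. The adjacent SV40 enhancer/early promoter, paired with an HSV TK polyadenylation signal, drives it in mammalian cells for G418 selection of stable lines. The short large T antigen, ble and bGH poly(A) fragments in the annotation appear to be backbone remnants rather than functional elements.

Rab27B cycles between GTP-bound active and GDP-bound inactive states to regulate secretory and late endocytic trafficking. The record does not state the effect of T23N, but substitutions at this conserved nucleotide-binding position in Rab proteins are generally used as GDP-locked, dominant-negative forms. The associated study examined Rab27B in breast cancer growth, invasion and metastasis, which fits use of this construct as an inactive-mutant comparison for localisation and functional assays.
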