Features (pLannotate 1.2.2; 15 found; start..end, strand, type, name):
      8..596     +  rep_origin     ori: high-copy-number ColE1/pMB1/pBR322/pUC origin of replication
    771..1074    +  enhancer       CMV enhancer: human cytomegalovirus immediate early enhancer
   1075..1278    +  promoter       CMV promoter: human cytomegalovirus (CMV) immediate early promoter
   1323..2039    +  CDS            EGFP: EGFP is a basic (constitutively fluorescent) green fluorescent protein published in 1996, derived from Aequorea victoria. It is reported to be a rapidly-maturing weak dimer with moderate acid sensitivity.
   2040..2090    +  misc_feature   MCS (fragment): multiple cloning site
   2106..2759    +  CDS            RAB27B: RB27B_HUMAN - Experimental evidence at protein level: Swiss-Prot protein existence level 1. Small GTPase which cycles between active GTP-bound and inactive GDP-bound states. In its active state, binds to a variety of effector proteins to regulate homeostasis of late endocytic pathway, including endosomal positioning, maturation and secretion (PubMed:30771381). Plays a role in NTRK2/TRKB axonal anterograde transport by facilitating the association of NTRK2/TRKB with KLC1 (PubMed:21775604). May be involved in targeting uroplakins to urothelial apical membranes (By similarity). From Homo sapiens
   2816..2900    +  CDS            large T antigen (fragment): large T antigen from SV40 (simian virus 40)
   2923..3044    +  polyA_signal   SV40 poly(A) signal: SV40 polyadenylation signal
   3078..3506    -  rep_origin     f1 ori (sequence partly withheld): f1 bacteriophage origin of replication; arrow indicates direction of (+) strand synthesis
   3533..3637    +  promoter       AmpR promoter: bla
   3639..3996    +  promoter       SV40 promoter: SV40 enhancer and early promoter
   4031..4825    +  CDS            NeoR/KanR: aminoglycoside phosphotransferase from Tn5; aph(3')-II (or nptII); confers resistance to neomycin, kanamycin, and G418 (Geneticin®)
   4846..4998    +  CDS            ble (fragment): BLE_KLEPN - Experimental evidence at protein level: Swiss-Prot protein existence level 1. Binding protein with a strong affinity to the bleomycin family of antibiotics. Binds to CL990; an antimitotic-antibiotic compound. From Klebsiella pneumoniae.
   5057..5104    +  polyA_signal   HSV TK poly(A) signal: herpes simplex virus thymidine kinase polyadenylation signal (Cole and Stacy, 1985)
   5195..5211    -  polyA_signal   bGH poly(A) signal (fragment): bovine growth hormone polyadenylation signal
>Addgene plasmid #89450 | GFP-Rab27B T23N | addgene full sequence | sequence record 176883 | Addgene NGS Result
GATCTTCTTGAGATCCTTTTTTTCTGCGCGTAATCTGCTGCTTGCAAACAAAAAAACCACCGCTACCAGC
GGTGGTTTGTTTGCCGGATCAAGAGCTACCAACTCTTTTTCCGAAGGTAACTGGCTTCAGCAGAGCGCAG
ATACCAAATACTGTTCTTCTAGTGTAGCCGTAGTTAGGCCACCACTTCAAGAACTCTGTAGCACCGCCTA
CATACCTCGCTCTGCTAATCCTGTTACCAGTGGCTGCTGCCAGTGGCGATAAGTCGTGTCTTACCGGGTT
GGACTCAAGACGATAGTTACCGGATAAGGCGCAGCGGTCGGGCTGAACGGGGGGTTCGTGCACACAGCCC
AGCTTGGAGCGAACGACCTACACCGAACTGAGATACCTACAGCGTGAGCTATGAGAAAGCGCCACGCTTC
CCGAAGGGAGAAAGGCGGACAGGTATCCGGTAAGCGGCAGGGTCGGAACAGGAGAGCGCACGAGGGAGCT
TCCAGGGGGAAACGCCTGGTATCTTTATAGTCCTGTCGGGTTTCGCCACCTCTGACTTGAGCGTCGATTT
TTGTGATGCTCGTCAGGGGGGCGGAGCCTATGGAAAAACGCCAGCAACGCGGCCTTTTTACGGTTCCTGG
CCTTTTGCTGGCCTTTTGCTCACATGTTCTTTCCTGCGTTATCCCCTGATTCTGTGGATAACCGTATTAC
CGCCATGCATTAGTTATTAATAGTAATCAATTACGGGGTCATTAGTTCATAGCCCATATATGGAGTTCCG
CGTTACATAACTTACGGTAAATGGCCCGCCTGGCTGACCGCCCAACGACCCCCGCCCATTGACGTCAATA
ATGACGTATGTTCCCATAGTAACGCCAATAGGGACTTTCCATTGACGTCAATGGGTGGAGTATTTACGGT
AAACTGCCCACTTGGCAGTACATCAAGTGTATCATATGCCAAGTACGCCCCCTATTGACGTCAATGACGG
TAAATGGCCCGCCTGGCATTATGCCCAGTACATGACCTTATGGGACTTTCCTACTTGGCAGTACATCTAC
GTATTAGTCATCGCTATTACCATGGTGATGCGGTTTTGGCAGTACATCAATGGGCGTGGATAGCGGTTTG
ACTCACGGGGATTTCCAAGTCTCCACCCCATTGACGTCAATGGGAGTTTGTTTTGGCACCAAAATCAACG
GGACTTTCCAAAATGTCGTAACAACTCCGCCCCATTGACGCAAATGGGCGGTAGGCGTGTACGGTGGGAG
GTCTATATAAGCAGAGCTGGTTTAGTGAACCGTCAGATCCGCTAGCGCTACCGGTCGCCACCATGGTGAG
CAAGGGCGAGGAGCTGTTCACCGGGGTGGTGCCCATCCTGGTCGAGCTGGACGGCGACGTAAACGGCCAC
AAGTTCAGCGTGTCCGGCGAGGGCGAGGGCGATGCCACCTACGGCAAGCTGACCCTGAAGTTCATCTGCA
CCACCGGCAAGCTGCCCGTGCCCTGGCCCACCCTCGTGACCACCCTGACCTACGGCGTGCAGTGCTTCAG
CCGCTACCCCGACCACATGAAGCAGCACGACTTCTTCAAGTCCGCCATGCCCGAAGGCTACGTCCAGGAG
CGCACCATCTTCTTCAAGGACGACGGCAACTACAAGACCCGCGCCGAGGTGAAGTTCGAGGGCGACACCC
TGGTGAACCGCATCGAGCTGAAGGGCATCGACTTCAAGGAGGACGGCAACATCCTGGGGCACAAGCTGGA
GTACAACTACAACAGCCACAACGTCTATATCATGGCCGACAAGCAGAAGAACGGCATCAAGGTGAACTTC
AAGATCCGCCACAACATCGAGGACGGCAGCGTGCAGCTCGCCGACCACTACCAGCAGAACACCCCCATCG
GCGACGGCCCCGTGCTGCTGCCCGACAACCACTACCTGAGCACCCAGTCCGCCCTGAGCAAAGACCCCAA
CGAGAAGCGCGATCACATGGTCCTGCTGGAGTTCGTGACCGCCGCCGGGATCACTCTCGGCATGGACGAG
CTGTACAAGTCCGGACTCAGATCTCGAGCTCAAGCTTCGAATTCTGCAGTCGACGGTACCACCAAGACCA
TCACTATGACCGATGGAGACTATGATTATCTGATCAAACTCCTGGCCCTCGGGGATTCAGGGGTGGGGAA
GAATACATTTCTTTATAGATACACAGATAATAAATTCAATCCCAAATTCATCACTACAGTAGGAATAGAC
TTTCGGGAAAAACGTGTGGTTTATAATGCACAAGGACCGAATGGATCTTCAGGGAAAGCATTTAAAGTGC
ATCTTCAGCTTTGGGACACTGCGGGACAAGAGCGGTTCCGGAGTCTCACCACTGCATTTTTCAGAGACGC
CATGGGCTTCTTATTAATGTTTGACCTCACCAGTCAACAGAGCTTCTTAAATGTCAGAAACTGGATGAGC
CAACTGCAAGCAAATGCTTATTGTGAAAATCCAGATATAGTATTAATTGGCAACAAGGCAGACCTACCAG
ATCAGAGGGAAGTCAATGAACGGCAAGCTCGGGAACTGGCTGACAAATATGGCATACCATATTTTGAAAC
AAGTGCAGCAACTGGACAGAATGTGGAGAAAGCTGTAGAAACCCTTTTGGACTTAATCATGAAGCGAATG
GAACAGTGTGTGGAGAAGACACAAATCCCTGATACTGTCAATGGTGGAAATTCTGGAAACTTGGATGGGG
AAAAGCCACCAGAGAAGAAATGTATCTGCTAGACTCTACATAGAAACTGAACATCAAGAACCCGGATCCA
CCGGATCTAGATAACTGATCATAATCAGCCATACCACATTTGTAGAGGTTTTACTTGCTTTAAAAAACCT
CCCACACCTCCCCCTGAACCTGAAACATAAAATGAATGCAATTGTTGTTGTTAACTTGTTTATTGCAGCT
TATAATGGTTACAAATAAAGCAATAGCATCACAAATTTCACAAATAAAGCATTTTTTTCACTGCATTCTA
GTTGTGGTTTGTCCAAACTCATCAATGTATCTTAACGCGTAAATTGTAAGCGTTAATATTTTGTTAAAAT
TCGCGTTAAATTTTTGTTAAATCAGCTCATTTTTTAACCAATAGGCCGAAATCGGCAAAATCCCTTATAA
ATCAAAAGAATAGACCGAGATAGGGT
[37 nt withheld, positions 3177-3213]
AAAGAACGTGGACTCCAACGTCAAAGG
[49 nt withheld, positions 3241-3289]
T
[91 nt withheld, positions 3291-3381]
G
[124 nt withheld, positions 3383-3506]
CAGGTGGCACTTTTCGGGGAAATGTGCGCGGAACCCCTATTTGTTTATTTTTCTAAATACATTCAAATAT
GTATCCGCTCATGAGACAATAACCCTGATAAATGCTTCAATAATATTGAAAAAGGAAGAGTCCTGAGGCG
GAAAGAACCAGCTGTGGAATGTGTGTCAGTTAGGGTGTGGAAAGTCCCCAGGCTCCCCAGCAGGCAGAAG
TATGCAAAGCATGCATCTCAATTAGTCAGCAACCAGGTGTGGAAAGTCCCCAGGCTCCCCAGCAGGCAGA
AGTATGCAAAGCATGCATCTCAATTAGTCAGCAACCATAGTCCCGCCCCTAACTCCGCCCATCCCGCCCC
TAACTCCGCCCAGTTCCGCCCATTCTCCGCCCCATGGCTGACTAATTTTTTTTATTTATGCAGAGGCCGA
GGCCGCCTCGGCCTCTGAGCTATTCCAGAAGTAGTGAGGAGGCTTTTTTGGAGGCCTAGGCTTTTGCAAA
GATCGATCAAGAGACAGGATGAGGATCGTTTCGCATGATTGAACAAGATGGATTGCACGCAGGTTCTCCG
GCCGCTTGGGTGGAGAGGCTATTCGGCTATGACTGGGCACAACAGACAATCGGCTGCTCTGATGCCGCCG
TGTTCCGGCTGTCAGCGCAGGGGCGCCCGGTTCTTTTTGTCAAGACCGACCTGTCCGGTGCCCTGAATGA
ACTGCAAGACGAGGCAGCGCGGCTATCGTGGCTGGCCACGACGGGCGTTCCTTGCGCAGCTGTGCTCGAC
GTTGTCACTGAAGCGGGAAGGGACTGGCTGCTATTGGGCGAAGTGCCGGGGCAGGATCTCCTGTCATCTC
ACCTTGCTCCTGCCGAGAAAGTATCCATCATGGCTGATGCAATGCGGCGGCTGCATACGCTTGATCCGGC
TACCTGCCCATTCGACCACCAAGCGAAACATCGCATCGAGCGAGCACGTACTCGGATGGAAGCCGGTCTT
GTCGATCAGGATGATCTGGACGAAGAGCATCAGGGGCTCGCGCCAGCCGAACTGTTCGCCAGGCTCAAGG
CGAGCATGCCCGACGGCGAGGATCTCGTCGTGACCCATGGCGATGCCTGCTTGCCGAATATCATGGTGGA
AAATGGCCGCTTTTCTGGATTCATCGACTGTGGCCGGCTGGGTGTGGCGGACCGCTATCAGGACATAGCG
TTGGCTACCCGTGATATTGCTGAAGAGCTTGGCGGCGAATGGGCTGACCGCTTCCTCGTGCTTTACGGTA
TCGCCGCTCCCGATTCGCAGCGCATCGCCTTCTATCGCCTTCTTGACGAGTTCTTCTGAGCGGGACTCTG
GGGTTCGAAATGACCGACCAAGCGACGCCCAACCTGCCATCACGAGATTTCGATTCCACCGCCGCCTTCT
ATGAAAGGTTGGGCTTCGGAATCGTTTTCCGGGACGCCGGCTGGATGATCCTCCAGCGCGGGGATCTCAT
GCTGGAGTTCTTCGCCCACCCTAGGGGGAGGCTAACTGAAACACGGAAGGAGACAATACCGGAAGGAACC
CGCGCTATGACGGCAATAAAAAGACAGAATAAAACGCACGGTGTTGGGTCGTTTGTTCATAAACGCGGGG
TTCGGTCCCAGGGCTGGCACTCTGTCGATACCCCACCGAGACCCCATTGGGGCCAATACGCCCGCGTTTC
TTCCTTTTCCCCACCCCACCCCCCAAGTTCGGGTGAAGGCCCAGGGCTCGCAGCCAACGTCGGGGCGGCA
GGCCCTGCCATAGCCTCAGGTTACTCATATATACTTTAGATTGATTTAAAACTTCATTTTTAATTTAAAA
GGATCTAGGTGAAGATCCTTTTTGATAATCTCATGACCAAAATCCCTTAACGTGAGTTTTCGTTCCACTG
AGCGTCAGACCCCGTAGAAAAGATCAAAG
