>Addgene plasmid #89450 | GFP-Rab27B T23N | depositor partial sequence | sequence record 173283 | peGFP-C1 (MCS) and full-lenght human Rab27B T23N
AATTCTGCAGTCGACGGTACCACCAAGACCATCACTATGACCGATGGAGACTATGATTATCTGATCAAAC
TCCTGGCCCTCGGGGATTCAGGGGTGGGGAAGAATACATTTCTTTATAGATACACAGATAATAAATTCAA
TCCCAAATTCATCACTACAGTAGGAATAGACTTTCGGGAAAAACGTGTGGTTTATAATGCACAAGGACCG
AATGGATCTTCAGGGAAAGCATTTAAAGTGCATCTTCAGCTTTGGGACACTGCGGGACAAGAGCGGTTCC
GGAGTCTCACCACTGCATTTTTCAGAGACGCCATGGGCTTCTTATTAATGTTTGACCTCACCAGTCAACA
GAGCTTCTTAAATGTCAGAAACTGGATGAGCCAACTGCAAGCAAATGCTTATTGTGAAAATCCAGATATA
GTATTAATTGGCAACAAGGCAGACCTACCAGATCAGAGGGAAGTCAATGAACGGCAAGCTCGGGAACTGG
CTGACAAATATGGCATACCATATTTTGAAACAAGTGCAGCAACTGGACAGAATGTGGAGAAAGCTGTAGA
AACCCTTTTGGACTTAATCATGAAGCGAATGGAACAGTGTGTGGAGAAGACACAAATCCCTGATACTGTC
AATGGTGGAAATTCTGGAAACTTGGATGGGGAAAAGCCACCAGAGAAGAAATGTATCTGCTAGACTCTAC
ATAGAAACTGAACATCAAGAACCCGGATCCACCGGATCTAGATAACTGATCA
